Addgene plasmid #29327: dBrainbow
Depositing lab: Julie Simpson. Depositing organization: HHMI, Janelia Research Campus. Publication: Drosophila Brainbow: a recombinase-based fluorescence labeling technique to subdivide neural expression patterns. Hampel S, Chung P, McKellar CE, Hall D, Looger LL, Simpson JH. Nat Methods. 2011 Mar;8(3):253-9. doi: 10.1038/nmeth.1566. Epub 2011 Feb 6. PubMed 21297621.
Backbone
  Vector backbone: pJFRC-MUH
  Backbone manufacturer: Pfeiffer et al
  Backbone size w/o insert (bp): 7831
  Vector type: Insect Expression
Growth in bacteria
  Bacterial resistance: Ampicillin, 100 μg/mL
  Growth temperature: 37°C
  Growth strain: DH5alpha
  Copy number: High Copy
Gene/Insert
  Gene/Insert name: UAS-Stop-GFP:HSV-mTFP1:HA-mKO2:V5 (alt name: UAS-dBrainbow)
  Species: D. melanogaster (fly)
  GenBank ID: JF267350.2
  Cloning method: Restriction Enzyme; 5′ cloning site Bgl II (not destroyed); 3′ cloning site Xba I (not destroyed)
  Sequencing primers: 5′ hsp70 F: GAGCGCCGGAGTATAAATAGAG; 3′ SV40 R: CCATTCATCAGTTCCATAGG
Terms and licenses: Academic/Nonprofit Terms; Industry Terms: Not Available to Industry
Depositor comments: This plasmid contains mTFP1.0, and not EBFP2, as suggested by the linear plasmid map image file. Please note that Addgene's sequencing results identified a few discrepancies when compared to GenBank ID JF267350. The depositing laboratory states that these differences are not a concern for the function of the plasmid. The full plasmid sequence has been assembled and not entirely confirmed by sequencing. Additional discrepancies may exist. This plasmid was constructed using the following restriction enyzmes: Bgl II / Not I - loxP sites Not I / Xho I - EGFP-HSV Xho I / Kpn I - mTFP1.0-HA Kpn I / Xba I - mKO2-V5 NotI is not a unique cutter--it is present twice in the plasmid. The XbaI site has been confirmed by Addgene's sequencing results, but it not present in the full plasmid sequence.
How to cite: dBrainbow was a gift from Julie Simpson (Addgene plasmid # 29327 ; http://n2t.net/addgene:29327 ; RRID:Addgene_29327)
