[The description below was written by a language model from this plasmid's Addgene catalogue record and the feature table of its GenBank file.]
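Description:
dBrainbow (UAS-dBrainbow) is a Drosophila expression plasmid built in the pJFRC-MUH backbone. It carries a Cre-dependent, multicolour labelling cassette designed to subdivide GAL4 expression patterns in the fly nervous system. It is propagated in E. coli as a high-copy plasmid under ampicillin selection. The insert, UAS-Stop-GFP:HSV-mTFP1:HA-mKO2:V5, was cloned between BglII and XbaI sites downstream of the backbone's UAS/hsp70 promoter region, so expression depends on GAL4.

Three mutually incompatible lox variants (lox2272, lox5171 and loxP) sit in tandem at the 5′ end. They are followed by a stop cassette containing the SV40 small t intron and poly(A) signal. A second copy of each lox site lies further downstream, one immediately before each of three epitope-tagged fluorescent proteins: lox2272 before GFP-HSV, lox5171 before mTFP1 with a triple HA tag, and loxP before mKO2-V5. Without Cre, transcription ends in the stop cassette. Cre excises the DNA between one matched pair of sites, which places a single reporter next to the promoter. Because the excision also removes one partner of each remaining pair, the choice is stochastic, exclusive and permanent in each cell. The epitope tags allow each colour to be detected by antibody staining.

The feature table held for this plasmid covers only 4278 bp, essentially the insert region. It therefore omits the 7831 bp backbone, including the origin, the ampicillin resistance gene and the UAS elements. The mKO2 coding sequence is not annotated in the table, although its V5 tag is. The depositor notes that the plasmid contains mTFP1.0, not the EBFP2 shown on the map image. The assembled sequence is not fully confirmed, has minor discrepancies from the GenBank entry, and lacks the XbaI site that sequencing confirmed.
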