LOCUS       Exported 4278 bp ds-DNA circular SYN 12-MAY-2021
DEFINITION  synthetic circular DNA
ACCESSION   .
VERSION     .
KEYWORDS    dBrainbow
SOURCE      synthetic DNA construct
  ORGANISM  synthetic DNA construct
REFERENCE   1 (bases 1 to 4278)
  AUTHORS   Hampel S, Chung P, McKellar CE, Hall D, Looger LL, Simpson JH
  TITLE     Drosophila Brainbow: a recombinase-based fluorescence labeling
            technique to subdivide neural expression patterns.
  JOURNAL   Nat Methods. 2011 Feb 6. ():.
  PUBMED    21297621
REFERENCE   2 (bases 1 to 4278)
  AUTHORS   .
  TITLE     Direct Submission
  JOURNAL   Exported May 12, 2021 from SnapGene Server 1.1.58
            http://www.snapgene.com
FEATURES             Location/Qualifiers
     source          1..4278
                     /organism="synthetic DNA construct"
                     /mol_type="other DNA"
     primer_bind     4..25
                     /label=pCasper-hs
                     /note="Drosophila Hsp70 promoter, forward primer"
     protein_bind    complement(67..100)
                     /label=lox2272
                     /bound_moiety="Cre recombinase"
                     /note="Cre-mediated recombination occurs in the 8-bp core
                     sequence (GGATACTT). lox2272 sites are compatible with each
                     other, but incompatible with loxP or loxN sites (Lee and
                     Saito, 1988)."
     protein_bind    complement(122..155)
                     /label=lox5171
                     /bound_moiety="Cre recombinase"
                     /note="Cre-mediated recombination occurs in the 8-bp core
                     sequence (GTACACAT). lox5171 sites are compatible with each
                     other, but incompatible with loxP or loxN sites (Lee and
                     Saito, 1988)."
     protein_bind    complement(177..210)
                     /label=loxP
                     /bound_moiety="Cre recombinase"
                     /note="Cre-mediated recombination occurs in the 8-bp core
                     sequence (GCATACAT)."
     intron          350..415
                     /label=small t intron
                     /note="SV40 (simian virus 40) small t antigen intron"
     CDS             545..565
                     /codon_start=1
                     /product="nuclear localization signal of SV40 (simian virus
                     40) large T antigen"
                     /label=SV40 NLS
                     /translation="PKKKRKV"
     polyA_signal    837..971
                     /label=SV40 poly(A) signal
                     /note="SV40 polyadenylation signal"
     primer_bind     complement(874..893)
                     /label=SV40pA-R
                     /note="SV40 polyA, reverse primer"
     primer_bind     928..947
                     /label=EBV-rev
                     /note="SV40 polyA terminator, reverse primer"
     protein_bind    complement(1794..1827)
                     /label=lox2272
                     /bound_moiety="Cre recombinase"
                     /note="Cre-mediated recombination occurs in the 8-bp core
                     sequence (GGATACTT). lox2272 sites are compatible with each
                     other, but incompatible with loxP or loxN sites (Lee and
                     Saito, 1988)."
     CDS             1839..2552
                     /codon_start=1
                     /product="Aequoria victoria green fluorescent protein"
                     /label=GFP
                     /translation="MSKGEELFTGVVPILVELDGDVNGHKFSVSGEGEGDATYGKLTLK
                     FICTTGKLPVPWPTLVTTLTYGVQCFSRYPDHMKQHDFFKSAMPEGYVQERTIFFKDDG
                     NYKTRAEVKFEGDTLVNRIELKGIDFKEDGNILGHKLEYNYNSHNVYIMADKQKNGIKV
                     NFKIRHNIEDGSVQLADHYQQNTPIGDGPVLLPDNHYLSTQSALSKDPNEKRDHMVLLE
                     FVTAAGITHGMDELYK"
     primer_bind     complement(1869..1897)
                     /label=GFP-R
                     /note="GFP, reverse primer. Does NOT anneal to EGFP"
     primer_bind     2492..2512
                     /label=GFP-F
                     /note="GFP, forward primer. Does NOT anneal to EGFP"
     CDS             2553..2585
                     /codon_start=1
                     /product="HSV (herpes simplex virus) epitope tag"
                     /label=HSV tag
                     /translation="QPELAPEDPED"
     protein_bind    complement(2605..2638)
                     /label=lox5171
                     /bound_moiety="Cre recombinase"
                     /note="Cre-mediated recombination occurs in the 8-bp core
                     sequence (GTACACAT). lox5171 sites are compatible with each
                     other, but incompatible with loxP or loxN sites (Lee and
                     Saito, 1988)."
     CDS             2643..3350
                     /codon_start=1
                     /product="monomeric teal (cyan) fluorescent protein (Ai et
                     al., 2006)"
                     /label=mTFP1
                     /note="mammalian codon-optimized"
                     /translation="MVSKGEELTMGVIKPDMKIKLKMEGNVNGHAFVIEGEGEGKPYDG
                     TNTINLEVKEGAPLPFSYDILTTAFAYGNRAFTKYPDDIPNYFKQSFPEGYSWERTMTF
                     EDKGIVKVKSDISMEEDSFIYEIHLKGENFPPNGPVMQKKTTGWDASTERMYVRDGVLK
                     GDVKHKLLLEGGGHHRVDFKTIYRAKKAVKLPDYHFVDHRIEILNHDKDYNKVTVYESA
                     VARNSTDGMDELYK"
     CDS             3351..3377
                     /codon_start=1
                     /product="HA (human influenza hemagglutinin) epitope tag"
                     /label=HA
                     /translation="YPYDVPDYA"
     CDS             3381..3407
                     /codon_start=1
                     /product="HA (human influenza hemagglutinin) epitope tag"
                     /label=HA
                     /translation="YPYDVPDYA"
     CDS             3411..3437
                     /codon_start=1
                     /product="HA (human influenza hemagglutinin) epitope tag"
                     /label=HA
                     /translation="YPYDVPDYA"
     protein_bind    complement(3463..3496)
                     /label=loxP
                     /bound_moiety="Cre recombinase"
                     /note="Cre-mediated recombination occurs in the 8-bp core
                     sequence (GCATACAT)."
     CDS             4218..4259
                     /codon_start=1
                     /product="epitope tag from simian virus 5"
                     /label=V5 tag
                     /translation="GKPIPNPLLGLDST"
ORIGIN
        1 actgcaacta ctgaaatctg ccaagaagta attattgaat acaagaagag aactctgaat
       61 agatctataa cttcgtataa agtatcctat acgaagttat gaggcagcgc ggctatcgtg
      121 gataacttcg tataatgtgt actatacgaa gttatctggc cacgacgggc gttcctataa
      181 cttcgtataa tgtatgctat acgaagttat gccctgaatg cggccgccag tgtgatggat
      241 atctgcagaa ttcgcccttc ggccgccaaa atggatcttt gtgaaggaac cttacttctg
      301 tggtgtgaca taattggaca aactacctac agagatttaa agctctaagg taaatataaa
      361 atttttaagt gtataatgtg ttaaactact gattctaatt gtttgtgtat tttagattcc
      421 aacctatgga actgatgaat gggagcagtg gtggaatgcc tttaatgagg aaaacctgtt
      481 ttgctcagaa gaaatgccat ctagtgatga tgaggctact gctgactctc aacattctac
      541 tcctccaaaa aagaagagaa aggtagaaga ccccaaggac tttccttcag aattgctaag
      601 ttttttgagt catgctgtgt ttagtaatag aactcttgct tgctttgcta tttacaccac
      661 aaaggaaaaa gctgcactgc tatacaagaa aattatggaa aaatatttga tgtatagtgc
      721 cttgactaga gatcataatc agccatacca catttgtaga ggttttactt gctttaaaaa
      781 acctcccaca cctccctctg aacctgaaac ataaaatgaa tgcaattgtt gttgttaact
      841 tgtttattgc agcttataat ggttacaaat aaagcaatag catcacaaat ttcacaaata
      901 aagcattttt ttcactgcat tctagttgtg gtttgtccaa actcatcaat gtatcttatc
      961 atgtctggat ctgcgtcgcg ccacttcaac gctcgatggg agcgtcattg gtgggcgggg
     1021 taaccgtcga aatcagtgtt tacgcttcca atcgcaacaa aaaattcact gcaacactga
     1081 aaagcatacg aaaacgatga agattgtacg aggaaccata aagtatttta tccacaaaga
     1141 cacgtatagc agaaaagcca agttaactcg gcgataagtt gtgtacacaa gaataaaatc
     1201 ggccagattc agtgttgtca gaaataagaa aaccccacta tgtttttctt tgccttttct
     1261 ttctcccagc gatcattcat ttcgtggtga aagaacgggg tcattgcacg gagtttcgac
     1321 tgcgggaaag cagagctgcc gttcacttcg tctataatta gcgctttcta ttttccccga
     1381 ttcgggccgc tgctgcgctt ttccgcctgc tgtttgtggc aagtgtagca gcaggctgtg
     1441 cacgcagtgt ggcatgcact tggctttcca ccgttggtat cgattctctg ggacgatgag
     1501 tcattccttt cggggccaca gcataatcgt tgccagctca ccgaaatggt gacttcattt
     1561 cttaactgcc gtcaagcatg cgattgtaca tacatacata tttatatatg tacatattta
     1621 tgtgactatg gtaggtcgat ataatagcaa tcaacgcaag caaatgtgtc agtcctgctt
     1681 acaggaacga ttctatttag taattttcgt tgtataaagt aattatgtat gtatgtaagc
     1741 cccataaatc tgaaacaatt aggcaaaacc atgcgaggat gaactgcaag acgataactt
     1801 cgtataaagt atcctatacg aagttatgcg gccgcaaaat gagtaaagga gaagaacttt
     1861 tcactggagt tgtcccaatt cttgttgaat tagatggtga tgttaatggg cacaaatttt
     1921 ctgtcagtgg agagggtgaa ggtgatgcaa catacggaaa acttaccctt aaatttattt
     1981 gcactactgg aaaactacct gttccatggc caacacttgt cactacttta acttatggtg
     2041 ttcaatgctt ttcaagatac ccagatcata tgaaacagca tgactttttc aagagtgcca
     2101 tgcccgaagg ttatgtccag gaaagaacta tatttttcaa agatgacggg aactacaaga
     2161 cacgtgctga agtcaagttt gaaggtgata cccttgttaa tagaatcgag ttaaaaggta
     2221 ttgattttaa agaagatgga aacattcttg gacacaaatt ggaatacaac tataactcac
     2281 acaatgtata catcatggca gacaaacaaa agaatggaat caaagttaac ttcaaaatta
     2341 gacacaacat tgaagatgga agcgttcaac tagcagacca ttatcaacaa aatactccaa
     2401 ttggcgatgg ccctgtcctt ttaccagaca accattacct gtccacacaa tctgcccttt
     2461 cgaaagatcc caacgaaaag agagaccaca tggtccttct tgagtttgta acagctgctg
     2521 ggattacaca tggcatggat gaactataca aacagcccga gctggccccc gaggatcccg
     2581 aggattgacg taagctagct cgagataact tcgtataatg tgtactatac gaagttatca
     2641 aaatggtgag caagggcgag gagctcacaa tgggcgtaat caagcccgac atgaagatca
     2701 agctgaagat ggagggcaac gtgaatggcc acgccttcgt gatcgagggc gagggcgagg
     2761 gcaagcccta cgacggcacc aacaccatca acctggaggt gaaggaggga gcccccctgc
     2821 ccttctccta cgacattctg accaccgcgt tcgcctacgg caacagggcc ttcaccaagt
     2881 accccgacga catccccaac tacttcaagc agtccttccc cgagggctac tcttgggagc
     2941 gcaccatgac cttcgaggac aagggcatcg tgaaggtgaa gtccgacatc tccatggagg
     3001 aggactcctt catctacgag atacacctca agggcgagaa cttccccccc aacggccccg
     3061 tgatgcagaa gaagaccacc ggctgggacg cctccaccga gaggatgtac gtgcgcgacg
     3121 gcgtgctgaa gggcgacgtc aagcacaagc tgctgctgga gggcggcggc caccaccgcg
     3181 ttgacttcaa gaccatctac agggccaaga aggcggtgaa gctgcccgac tatcactttg
     3241 tggaccaccg catcgagatc ctgaaccacg acaaggacta caacaaggtg accgtttacg
     3301 agagcgccgt ggcccgcaac tccaccgacg gcatggacga gctgtacaag tacccatacg
     3361 atgttcctga ctatgcgggc tatccctatg acgtcccgga ctatgcagga tatccatatg
     3421 acgttccaga ttacgctggc ggataacgta agctagggta ccataacttc gtataatgta
     3481 tgctatacga agttatcaaa atgataccgg tcggagtaag caaaggtgag gagagcgtga
     3541 tcaaacccga gatgaagatg cgctactata tggacggcag cgtcaacggc cacgagttta
     3601 ccatcgaggg cgagggcacg ggacgcccgt acgaaggaca ccaggagatg accctgcgcg
     3661 tgaccatggc cgagggtggc ccgatgccct tcgccttcga tctggtgagc cacgtgttct
     3721 gctacggtca ccgcgtcttc accaaatacc ccgaggaaat ccccgattac ttcaagcaag
     3781 ccttcccgga gggcctgtcg tgggagcgca gcctggagtt cgaggatggc ggaagcgcca
     3841 gcgtgagcgc gcacatcagc ctgcggggca acaccttcta ccataagagc aagttcaccg
     3901 gcgtgaattt cccagccgat ggccccatca tgcagaacca gagtgtggat tgggagccca
     3961 gcaccgagaa gatcaccgca agcgatggcg tgctgaaggg cgatgttacc atgtacctga
     4021 agctggaggg aggcggcaac cacaagtgcc agatgaaaac cacctacaag gccgccaagg
     4081 ggatcctgga gatgcccgga gatcactaca ttggccaccg cctggtccgc aagacagaag
     4141 gaaacatcac cgagcaggtg gaggatgccg tggcgcattc gggcatggat gagctgtaca
     4201 agggcgcgcc agctaatggc aagcccatcc ccaaccccct gctgggcctg gatagcacct
     4261 gacgtaagct agtctaga
//
