>Addgene plasmid #29327 | dBrainbow | addgene partial sequence | sequence record 34686 | 29327 with hsp70-F (GAGCGCCGGAGTATAAATAGAG)
TTCAAACAAGCAAAGTGAACACGTCGCTAAGCGAAAGCTAAGCAAATAAACAAGCGCAGCTGAACAAGCT
AAACAATCTGCAGTAAAGTGCAAGTTAAAGTGAATCAATTAAAAGTAACCAGCAACCAAGTAAATCAACT
GCAACTACTGAAATCTGCCAAGAAGTAATTATTGAATACAAGAAGAGAACTCTGAATAGATCTATAACTT
CGTATAAAGTATCCTATACGAAGTTATGAGGCAGCGCGGCTATCGTGGATAACTTCGTATAATGTGTACT
ATACGAAGTTATCTGGCCACGACGGGCGTTCCTATAACTTCGTATAATGTATGCTATACGAAGTTATGCC
CTGAATGCGGCCGCCAGTGTGATGGATATCTGCAGAATTCGCCCTTCGGCCGCCAAAATGGATCTTTGTG
AAGGAACCTTACTTCTGTGGTGTGACATAATTGGACAAACTACCTACAGAGATTTAAAGCTCTAAGGTAA
ATATAAAATTTTTAAGTGTATAATGTGTTAAACTACTGATTCTAATTGTTTGTGTATTTTAGATTCCAAC
CTATGGAACTGATGAATGGGAGCAGTGGTGGAATGCCTTTAATGAGGAAAACCTGTTTTGCTCAGAAGAA
ATGCCATCTAGTGATGATGAGGCTACTGCTGACTCTCAACATTCTACTCCTCCAAAAAAGAAGAGAAAGG
TAGAAGACCCCAAGGACTTTCCTTCAGAATTGCTAAGTTTTTTGAGTCATGCTGTGTTTAGTAATAGAAC
TCTTGCTTGCTTTGCTATTTACACCACAAAGGAAAAAGCTGCACTGCTATACAAGAAAATTATGGAAAAA
TATTTGATGTATAGTGCCTTGACTAGAGATCATAATCAGCCATACCACATTTGTAGAGGTTTTACTTGCT
TTAAAAAACCTC
