>Addgene plasmid #29327 | dBrainbow | addgene partial sequence | sequence record 98252 | GFP-F 5'-GGTCCTTCTTGAGTTTGTAAC-3'
AACAGCCCGAGCTGGCCCCCGAGGATCCCGAGGATTGACGTAAGCTAGCTCGAGATAACTTCGTATAATG
TGTACTATACGAAGTTATCAAAATGGTGAGCAAGGGCGAGGAGCTCACAATGGGCGTAATCAAGCCCGAC
ATGAAGATCAAGCTGAAGATGGAGGGCAACGTGAATGGCCACGCCTTCGTGATCGAGGGCGAGGGCGAGG
GCAAGCCCTACGACGGCACCAACACCATCAACCTGGAGGTGAAGGAGGGAGCCCCCCTGCCCTTCTCCTA
CGACATTCTGACCACCGCGTTCGCCTACGGCAACAGGGCCTTCACCAAGTACCCCGACGACATCCCCAAC
TACTTCAAGCAGTCCTTCCCCGAGGGCTACTCTTGGGAGCGCACCATGACCTTCGAGGACAAGGGCATCG
TGAAGGTGAAGTCCGACATCTCCATGGAGGAGGACTCCTTCATCTACGAGATACACCTCAAGGGCGAGAA
CTTCCCCCCCAACGGCCCCGTGATGCAGAAGAAGACCACCGGCTGGGACGCCTCCACCGAGAGGATGTAC
GTGCGCGACGGCGTGCTGAAGGGCGACGTCAAGCACAAGCTGCTGCTGGAGGGCGGCGGCCACCACCGCG
TTGACTTCAAGACCATCTACAGGGCCAAGAAGGCGGTGAAGCTGCCCGACTATCACTTTGTGGACCACCG
CATCGAGATCCTGAACCACGACAAG
