>Addgene plasmid #29327 | dBrainbow | addgene partial sequence | sequence record 98253 | GFP-R 5'-CCATCTAATTCAACAAGAATTGGGACAAC-3'
CTCATTTTGCGGCCGCATAACTTCGTATAGGATACTTTATACGAAGTTATCGTCTTGCAGTTCATCCTCG
CATGGTTTTGCCTAATTGTTTCAGATTTATGGGGCTTACATACATACATAATTACTTTATACAACGAAAA
TTACTAAATAGAATCGTTCCTGTAAGCAGGACTGACACATTTGCTTGCGTTGATTGCTATTATATCGACC
TACCATAGTCACATAAATATGTACATATATAAATATGTATGTATGTACAATCGCATGCTTGACGGCAGTT
AAGAAATGAAGTCACCATTTCGGTGAGCTGGCAACGATTATGCTGTGGCCCCGAAAGGAATGACTCATCG
TCCCAGAGAATCGATACCAACGGTGGAAAGCCAAGTGCATGCCACACTGCGTGCACAGCCTGCTGCTACA
CTTGCCACAAACAGCAGGCGGAAAAGCGCAGCAGCGGCCCGAATCGGGGAAAATAGAAAGCGCTAATTAT
AGACGAAGTGAACGGCAGCTCTGCTTTCCCGCAGTCGAAACTCCGTGCAATGACCCCGTTCTTTCACCAC
GAAATGAATGATCGCTGGGAGAAAGAAAAGGCAAAGAAAAACATAGTGGGGTTTTCTTATTTCTGACAAC
ACTGAATCTGGCCGATTTTATTCTTGTGTACACAACTTATCGCCGAGTTAACTTGGCTTTTCTGCTATAC
GTGTCTTTGTGGATAAA
