>Addgene plasmid #29327 | dBrainbow | addgene partial sequence | sequence record 101578 | mCherry-F 5'-ccccgtaatgcagaagaaga-3'
TGCGCGACGGCGTGCTGAAGGGCGACGTCAAGCACAAGCTGCTGCTGGAGGGCGGCGGCCACCACCGCGT
TGACTTCAAGACCATCTACAGGGCCAAGAAGGCGGTGAAGCTGCCCGACTATCACTTTGTGGACCACCGC
ATCGAGATCCTGAACCACGACAAGGACTACAACAAGGTGACCGTTTACGAGAGCGCCGTGGCCCGCAACT
CCACCGACGGCATGGACGAGCTGTACAAGTACCCATACGATGTTCCTGACTATGCGGGCTATCCCTATGA
CGTCCCGGACTATGCAGGATATCCATATGACGTTCCAGATTACGCTGGCGGATAACGTAAGCTAGGGTAC
CATAACTTCGTATAATGTATGCTATACGAAGTTATCAAAATGATACCGGTCGGAGTAAGCAAAGGTGAGG
AGAGCGTGATCAAACCCGAGATGAAGATGCGCTACTATATGGACGGCAGCGTCAACGGCCACGAGTTTAC
CATCGAGGGCGAGGGCACGGGACGCCCGTACGAAGGACACCAGGAGATGACCCTGCGCGTGACCATGGCC
GAGGGTGGCCCGATGCCCTTCGCCTTCGATCTGGTGAGCCACGTGTTCTGCTACGGTCACCGCGTCTTCA
CCAAATACCCCGAGGAAATCCCCGATTACTTCAAGCAAGCCTTCCCGGAGGGCCTGTCGTGGGAGCGCAG
CCTGGAGTTCGAGGATGGCGGAAGCGCCAGCGTGAGCGCGCACATCAGCCTGCGGGGCAACACCTTCTAC
CATAAGAGCAAGTTCACCGGCGTGAATTTCCCAGCCGATGGCCCCATCATGCAGAACCAGAGTGTGGATT
GGG
