>Addgene plasmid #29327 | dBrainbow | addgene partial sequence | sequence record 103732 | mSox17-For 5'-gctccagtctcggactatgc-3'
ACGTAAGCTAGGGTACCATAACTTCGTATAATGTATGCTATACGAAGTTATCAAAATGATACCGGTCGGA
GTAAGCAAAGGTGAGGAGAGCGTGATCAAACCCGAGATGAAGATGCGCTACTATATGGACGGCAGCGTCA
ACGGCCACGAGTTTACCATCGAGGGCGAGGGCACGGGACGCCCGTACGAAGGACACCAGGAGATGACCCT
GCGCGTGACCATGGCCGAGGGTGGCCCGATGCCCTTCGCCTTCGATCTGGTGAGCCACGTGTTCTGCTAC
GGTCACCGCGTCTTCACCAAATACCCCGAGGAAATCCCCGATTACTTCAAGCAAGCCTTCCCGGAGGGCC
TGTCGTGGGAGCGCAGCCTGGAGTTCGAGGATGGCGGAAGCGCCAGCGTGAGCGCGCACATCAGCCTGCG
GGGCAACACCTTCTACCATAAGAGCAAGTTCACCGGCGTGAATTTCCCAGCCGATGGCCCCATCATGCAG
AACCAGAGTGTGGATTGGGAGCCCAGCACCGAGAAGATCACCGCAAGCGATGGCGTGCTGAAGGGCGATG
TTACCATGTACCTGAAGCTGGAGGGAGGCGGCAACCACAAGTGCCAGATGAAAACCACCTACAAGGCCGC
CAAGGGGATCCTGGAGATGCCCGGAGATCACTACATTGGCCACCGCCTGGTCCGCAAGACAGAAGGAAAC
ATCACCGAGCAGGTGGAGGATGCCGTGGCGCATTCGGGCATGGATGAGCTGTACAAGGGCGCGCCAGCTA
ATGGCAAGCCCATCCCCAACCCCCTGCTGGGCCTGGATAGCACCTGACGTAAGCTAGTCTAGAGGATCTT
TGTGAAGGAACCTTACTTCTGTGGTGTGACATAATTGGACAAACTACCTACAGAGATTTAAAGCTCTAAG
GTAAA
