>Addgene plasmid #29327 | dBrainbow | addgene partial sequence | sequence record 103733 | pB1H-F 5'-GATTCGTCGTGCGGCAACCA-3'
AGGGGATCCTGGAGATGCCCGGAGATCACTACATTGGCCACCGCCTGGTCCGCAAGACAGAAGGAAACAT
CACCGAGCAGGTGGAGGATGCCGTGGCGCATTCGGGCATGGATGAGCTGTACAAGGGCGCGCCAGCTAAT
GGCAAGCCCATCCCCAACCCCCTGCTGGGCCTGGATAGCACCTGACGTAAGCTAGTCTAGAGGATCTTTG
TGAAGGAACCTTACTTCTGTGGTGTGACATAATTGGACAAACTACCTACAGAGATTTAAAGCTCTAAGGT
AAATATAAAATTTTTAAGTGTATAATGTGTTAAACTACTGATTCTAATTGTTTGTGTATTTTAGATTCCA
ACCTATGGAACTGATGAATGGGAGCAGTGGTGGAATGCCTTTAATGAGGAAAACCTGTTTTGCTCAGAAG
AAATGCCATCTAGTGATGATGAGGCTACTGCTGACTCTCAACATTCTACTCCTCCAAAAAAGAAGAGAAA
GGTAGAAGACCCCAAGGACTTTCCTTCAGAATTGCTAAGTTTTTTGAGTCATGCTGTGTTTAGTAATAGA
ACTCTTGCTTGCTTTGCTATTTACACCACAAAGGAAAAAGCTGCACTGCTATACAAGAAAATTATGGAAA
AATATTTGATGTATAGTGCCTTGACTAGAGATCATAATCAGCCATACCACATTTGTAGAGGTTTTACTTG
CTTTAAAAAACCTCCCACACCTCCCCCTGAACCTGAAACATAAAATGAATGCAATTGTTGTTGTTAACTT
GTTTATTGCAGCTTATAATGGTTACAAATAAAGCAATAGCATCACAAATTTCACAAATAAAGCATTTTTT
TCACTGCATTCTAGTTGTGGTTTGTCCAA
