>Addgene plasmid #29327 | dBrainbow | addgene partial sequence | sequence record 103735 | GAG-MA-F1 5'-ACTACCCCATCGTGCAGAAC-3'
AGCGATGGCGTGCTGAAGGGCGATGTTACCATGTACCTGAAGCTGGAGGGAGGCGGCAACCACAAGTGCC
AGATGAAAACCACCTACAAGGCCGCCAAGGGGATCCTGGAGATGCCCGGAGATCACTACATTGGCCACCG
CCTGGTCCGCAAGACAGAAGGAAACATCACCGAGCAGGTGGAGGATGCCGTGGCGCATTCGGGCATGGAT
GAGCTGTACAAGGGCGCGCCAGCTAATGGCAAGCCCATCCCCAACCCCCTGCTGGGCCTGGATAGCACCT
GACGTAAGCTAGTCTAGAGGATCTTTGTGAAGGAACCTTACTTCTGTGGTGTGACATAATTGGACAAACT
ACCTACAGAGATTTAAAGCTCTAAGGTAAATATAAAATTTTTAAGTGTATAATGTGTTAAACTACTGATT
CTAATTGTTTGTGTATTTTAGATTCCAACCTATGGAACTGATGAATGGGAGCAGTGGTGGAATGCCTTTA
ATGAGGAAAACCTGTTTTGCTCAGAAGAAATGCCATCTAGTGATGATGAGGCTACTGCTGACTCTCAACA
TTCTACTCCTCCAAAAAAGAAGAGAAAGGTAGAAGACCCCAAGGACTTTCCTTCAGAATTGCTAAGTTTT
TTGAGTCATGCTGTGTTTAGTAATAGAACTCTTGCTTGCTTTGCTATTTACACCACAAAGGAAAAAGCTG
CACTGCTATACAAGAAAATTATGGAAAAATATTTGATGTATAGTGCCTTGACTAGAGATCATAATCAGCC
ATACCACATTTGTAGAGGTTTTACTTGCTTTAAAAAA
